>Addgene plasmid #247435 | DMX0002 | addgene full sequence | sequence record 493097 | Addgene NGS Result
CTTGACGGGGAAAGCCGGCG
[124 nt withheld, positions 21-144]
CCCATTCGCCAATCCGGATATAGTTCCTCCTTTCAGCAAAAAACCCCTCAAGACCCGTTTAGAGGCCCCA
AGGGGTTATGCTAGTTATTGCTCAGCGGTGGCAGCAGCCAACTCAGCTTCCTTTCGGGCTTTGTTAGCAG
CCGGATCTCATTAGTGGTGGTGGTGGTGGTGCCAGTGGTCTCCGGAACGAGACGGTTCATATTCCCCAGA
ACATCAGGTTAATGGCGTTTTTGATGTCATTTTCGCGGTGGCTGAGATCAGCCACTTCTTCCCCGATAAC
GGAAACCGGCACACTGGCCATATCGGTGGTCATCATGCGCCAGCTTTCATCCCCGATATGCACCACCGGG
TAAAGTTCACGGGAGACTTTATCTGACAGCAGACGTGCACTGGCCAGGGGGATCACCATCCGTCGCCCGG
GCGTGTCAATAATATCACTCTGTACATCCACAAACAGACGATAACGGCTCTCTCTTTTATAGGTGTAAAC
CTTAAACTGCATGGGCTTCATTCTTGGTTGTGCATACCAGACCGGAGATATTGACATCATATATGCCTTG
AGCAACTGATAGCTGTCGCTGTCAACTGTCACTGTAATACGCTTTCCGTCTCCTCCTTGAGACCCCATAT
GTATATCTCCTTCTTAAAGTTAAACAAAATTATTTCTAGAGGGGAATTGTTATCCGCTCACAATTCCCCT
ATAGTGAGTCGTATTAATTTCGCGGGATCGAGATCGATCTCGATCCTCTACGCCGGACGCATCGTGGCCG
GCATCACCGGCGCCACAGGTGCGGTTGCTGGCGCCTATATCGCCGACATCACCGATGGGGAAGATCGGGC
TCGCCACTTCGGGCTCATGAGCGCTTGTTTCGGCGTGGGTATGGTGGCAGGCCCCGTGGCCGGGGGACTG
TTGGGCGCCATCTCCTTGCATGCACCATTCCTTGCGGCGGCGGTGCTCAACGGCCTCAACCTACTACTGG
GCTGCTTCCTAATGCAGGAGTCGCATAAGGGAGAGCGTCGAGATCCCGGACACCATCGAATGGCGCAAAA
CCTTTCGCGGTATGGCATGATAGCGCCCGGAAGAGAGTCAATTCAGGGTGGTGAATGTGAAACCAGTAAC
GTTATACGATGTCGCAGAGTATGCCGGTGTCTCTTATCAGACCGTTTCCCGCGTGGTGAACCAGGCCAGC
CACGTTTCTGCGAAAACGCGGGAAAAAGTGGAAGCGGCGATGGCGGAGCTGAATTACATTCCCAACCGCG
TGGCACAACAACTGGCGGGCAAACAGTCGTTGCTGATTGGCGTTGCCACCTCCAGTCTGGCCCTGCACGC
GCCGTCGCAAATTGTCGCGGCGATTAAATCTCGCGCCGATCAACTGGGTGCCAGCGTGGTGGTGTCGATG
GTAGAACGAAGCGGCGTCGAAGCCTGTAAAGCGGCGGTGCACAATCTTCTCGCGCAACGCGTCAGTGGGC
TGATCATTAACTATCCGCTGGATGACCAGGATGCCATTGCTGTGGAAGCTGCCTGCACTAATGTTCCGGC
GTTATTTCTTGATGTCTCTGACCAGACACCCATCAACAGTATTATTTTCTCCCATGAAGACGGTACGCGA
CTGGGCGTGGAGCATCTGGTCGCATTGGGTCACCAGCAAATCGCGCTGTTAGCGGGCCCATTAAGTTCTG
TCTCGGCGCGTCTGCGTCTGGCTGGCTGGCATAAATATCTCACTCGCAATCAAATTCAGCCGATAGCGGA
ACGGGAAGGCGACTGGAGTGCCATGTCCGGTTTTCAACAAACCATGCAAATGCTGAATGAGGGCATCGTT
CCCACTGCGATGCTGGTTGCCAACGATCAGATGGCGCTGGGCGCAATGCGCGCCATTACCGAGTCCGGGC
TGCGCGTTGGTGCGGACATCTCGGTAGTGGGATACGACGATACCGAAGACAGCTCATGTTATATCCCGCC
GTTAACCACCATCAAACAGGATTTTCGCCTGCTGGGGCAAACCAGCGTGGACCGCTTGCTGCAACTCTCT
CAGGGCCAGGCGGTGAAGGGCAATCAGCTGTTGCCCGTTTCACTGGTGAAAAGAAAAACCACCCTGGCGC
CCAATACGCAAACCGCCTCTCCCCGCGCGTTGGCCGATTCATTAATGCAGCTGGCACGACAGGTTTCCCG
ACTGGAAAGCGGGCAGTGAGCGCAACGCAATTAATGTAAGTTAGCTCACTCATTAGGCACCGGGATCTCG
ACCGATGCCCTTGAGAGCCTTCAACCCAGTCAGCTCCTTCCGGTGGGCGCGGGGCATGACTATCGTCGCC
GCACTTATGACTGTCTTCTTTATCATGCAACTCGTAGGACAGGTGCCGGCAGCGCTCTGGGTCATTTTCG
GCGAGGACCGCTTTCGCTGGAGCGCGACGATGATCGGCCTGTCGCTTGCGGTATTCGGAATCTTGCACGC
CCTCGCTCAAGCCTTCGTCACTGGTCCCGCCACCAAACGTTTCGGCGAGAAGCAGGCCATTATCGCCGGC
ATGGCGGCCCCACGGGTGCGCATGATCGTGCTCCTGTCGTTGAGGACCCGGCTAGGCTGGCGGGGTTGCC
TTACTGGTTAGCAGAATGAATCACCGATACGCGAGCGAACGTGAAGCGACTGCTGCTGCAAAACGTCTGC
GACCTGAGCAACAACATGAATGGTCTTCGGTTTCCGTGTTTCGTAAAGTCTGGAAACGCGGAAGTCAGCG
CCCTGCACCATTATGTTCCGGATCTGCATCGCAGGATGCTGCTGGCTACCCTGTGGAACACCTACATCTG
TATTAACGAAGCGCTGGCATTGACCCTGAGTGATTTTTCTCTGGTCCCGCCGCATCCATACCGCCAGTTG
TTTACCCTCACAACGTTCCAGTAACCGGGCATGTTCATCATCAGTAACCCGTATCGTGAGCATCCTCTCT
CGTTTCATCGGTATCATTACCCCCATGAACAGAAATCCCCCTTACACGGAGGCATCAGTGACCAAACAGG
AAAAAACCGCCCTTAACATGGCCCGCTTTATCAGAAGCCAGACATTAACGCTTCTGGAGAAACTCAACGA
GCTGGACGCGGATGAACAGGCAGACATCTGTGAATCGCTTCACGACCACGCTGATGAGCTTTACCGCAGC
TGCCTCGCGCGTTTCGGTGATGACGGTGAAAACCTCTGACACATGCAGCTCCCGGTGACGGTCACAGCTT
GTCTGTAAGCGGATGCCGGGAGCAGACAAGCCCGTCAGGGCGCGTCAGCGGGTGTTGGCGGGTGTCGGGG
CGCAGCCATGACCCAGTCACGTAGCGATAGCGGAGTGTATACTGGCTTAACTATGCGGCATCAGAGCAGA
TTGTACTGAGAGTGCACCATATATGCGGTGTGAAATACCGCACAGATGCGTAAGGAGAAAATACCGCATC
AGGCGCTCTTCCGCTTCCTCGCTCACTGACTCGCTGCGCTCGGTCGTTCGGCTGCGGCGAGCGGTATCAG
CTCACTCAAAGGCGGTAATACGGTTATCCACAGAATCAGGGGATAACGCAGGAAAGAACATGTGAGCAAA
AGGCCAGCAAAAGGCCAGGAACCGTAAAAAGGCCGCGTTGCTGGCGTTTTTCCATAGGCTCCGCCCCCCT
GACGAGCATCACAAAAATCGACGCTCAAGTCAGAGGTGGCGAAACCCGACAGGACTATAAAGATACCAGG
CGTTTCCCCCTGGAAGCTCCCTCGTGCGCTCTCCTGTTCCGACCCTGCCGCTTACCGGATACCTGTCCGC
CTTTCTCCCTTCGGGAAGCGTGGCGCTTTCTCATAGCTCACGCTGTAGGTATCTCAGTTCGGTGTAGGTC
GTTCGCTCCAAGCTGGGCTGTGTGCACGAACCCCCCGTTCAGCCCGACCGCTGCGCCTTATCCGGTAACT
ATCGTCTTGAGTCCAACCCGGTAAGACACGACTTATCGCCACTGGCAGCAGCCACTGGTAACAGGATTAG
CAGAGCGAGGTATGTAGGCGGTGCTACAGAGTTCTTGAAGTGGTGGCCTAACTACGGCTACACTAGAAGG
ACAGTATTTGGTATCTGCGCTCTGCTGAAGCCAGTTACCTTCGGAAAAAGAGTTGGTAGCTCTTGATCCG
GCAAACAAACCACCGCTGGTAGCGGTGGTTTTTTTGTTTGCAAGCAGCAGATTACGCGCAGAAAAAAAGG
ATCTCAAGAAGATCCTTTGATCTTTTCTACGGGGTCTGACGCTCAGTGGAACGAAAACTCACGTTAAGGG
ATTTTGGTCATGAACAATAAAACTGTCTGCTTACATAAACAGTAATACAAGGGGTGTTCGCGGAACCCCT
ATTTGTTTATTTTTCTAAATACATTCAAATATGTATCCGCTCATGAGACAATAACCCTGATAAATGCTTC
AATAATATTGAAAAAGGAAGAGTATGAGTATTCAACATTTCCGTGTCGCCCTTATTCCCTTTTTTGCGGC
ATTTTGCCTTCCTGTTTTTGCTCACCCAGAAACGCTGGTGAAAGTAAAAGATGCTGAAGATCAGTTGGGT
GCACGAGTGGGTTACATCGAACTGGATCTCAACAGCGGTAAGATCCTTGAGAGTTTTCGCCCCGAAGAAC
GTTTTCCAATGATGAGCACTTTTAAAGTTCTGCTATGTGGCGCGGTATTATCCCGTATTGACGCCGGGCA
AGAGCAACTCGGTCGCCGCATACACTATTCTCAGAATGACTTGGTTGAGTACTCACCAGTCACAGAAAAG
CATCTTACGGATGGCATGACAGTAAGAGAATTATGCAGTGCTGCCATAACCATGAGTGATAACACTGCGG
CCAACTTACTTCTGACAACGATCGGAGGACCGAAGGAGCTAACCGCTTTTTTGCACAACATGGGGGATCA
TGTAACTCGCCTTGATCGTTGGGAACCGGAGCTGAATGAAGCCATACCAAACGACGAGCGTGACACCACG
ATGCCTGTAGCAATGGCAACAACGTTGCGCAAACTATTAACTGGCGAACTACTTACTCTAGCTTCCCGGC
AACAATTAATAGACTGGATGGAGGCGGATAAAGTTGCAGGACCACTTCTGCGCTCGGCCCTTCCGGCTGG
CTGGTTTATTGCTGATAAATCTGGAGCCGGTGAGCGTGGGTCTCGCGGTATCATTGCAGCACTGGGGCCA
GATGGTAAGCCCTCCCGTATCGTAGTTATCTACACGACGGGGAGTCAGGCAACTATGGATGAACGAAATA
GACAGATCGCTGAGATAGGTGCCTCACTGATTAAGCATTGGTAAGAATTAATTCATGAGCGGATACATAT
TTGAATGTATTTAGAAAAATAAACAAATAGGGGTTCCGCGCACATTTCCCCGAAAAGTGCCACCTGAAAT
TGTAAACGTTAATATTTTGTTAAAATTCGCGTTAAATTTTTGTTAAATCAGCTCATTTTTTAACCAATAG
GCCGAAATCGGCAAAATCCCTTATAAATCAAAAGAATAGACCGAGATAGGGT
[37 nt withheld, positions 5657-5693]
AAAGAACGTGGACTCCAACGTCAAAGG
[49 nt withheld, positions 5721-5769]
T
[72 nt withheld, positions 5771-5842]
Features (pLannotate 1.2.2; 21 found; start..end, strand, type, name):
    181..228     -  terminator     T7 terminator: transcription terminator for bacteriophage T7 RNA polymerase
    236..285     -  CDS            SET1 (fragment): solubility-enhancement tag derived from T7 phage gene 10B
    298..315     -  CDS            9xHis (fragment): 9xHis affinity tag
    344..646     -  CDS            ccdB: CCDB_ECOLI - Also known as G, letB, letD. Experimental evidence at protein level: Swiss-Prot protein existence level 1. Toxic component of a type II toxin-antitoxin (TA) system, functioning in plasmid maintainence. Responsible for the post- segregational killing (PSK) of plasmid-free cells, also referred to as a plasmid addiction system. Half-life of over 2 hours. Cell killing by CcdB is accompanied by filamentation, defects in chromosome and plasmid segregation, defects in cell division, formation of anucleate cells, decreased DNA synthesis and plasmid loss. Interferes with the activity of DN
    680..748     -  CDS            ccdA (fragment): CCDA_ECO57 - Also known as H, letA. Experimental evidence at protein level: Swiss-Prot protein existence level 1. Antitoxin component of a type II toxin-antitoxin (TA) system which inhibits the post-segregational killing (PSK) of plasmid-free cells, also referred to as a plasmid addiction system. Binds to and blocks the activity of CcdB; will also remove bound CcdB protein from the CcdB-GyrA complex by forming a CcdA-CcdB complex, a process termed rejuvenation. Functions as a transcriptional corepressor for the ccdAB operon, repression also requires CcdB (By similarity). From Escherichia coli
    780..802     -  RBS            RBS: efficient ribosome binding site from bacteriophage T7 gene 10 (Olins and Rangwala, 1989)
    817..841     -  protein_bind   lac operator: The lac repressor binds to the lac operator to inhibit transcription in E. coli. This inhibition can be relieved by adding lactose or isopropyl-β-D-thiogalactopyranoside (IPTG). lac repressor encoded by lacI
    842..860     -  promoter       T7 promoter: promoter for bacteriophage T7 RNA polymerase
    886..1165    +  CDS            TcR (fragment): tetracycline efflux protein; tet; confers resistance to tetracycline
   1173..1250    +  promoter       lacI promoter: lacI
   1251..2333    +  CDS            lacI: lac repressor; lacI; The lac repressor binds to the lac operator to inhibit transcription in E. coli. This inhibition can be relieved by adding lactose or isopropyl-β-D-thiogalactopyranoside (IPTG).
   2346..2367    +  protein_bind   CAP binding site: CAP binding activates transcription in the presence of cAMP. E. coli catabolite activator protein
   2382..2673    +  CDS            TcR (fragment): tetracycline efflux protein; tet; confers resistance to tetracycline
   2745..3125    -  CDS            YPB1_ECOLX: Protein predicted: Swiss-Prot protein existence level 4. From Escherichia coli.
   3142..3333    +  CDS            rop: Rop protein, which maintains plasmids at low copy number; rop
   3435..3577    +  misc_feature   bom: basis of mobility region from pBR322
   3763..4351    -  rep_origin     ori: high-copy-number ColE1/pMB1/pBR322/pUC origin of replication
   4473..4577    +  promoter       AmpR promoter: bla
   4578..5438    +  CDS            AmpR: β-lactamase; bla; confers resistance to ampicillin, carbenicillin, and related antibiotics
   5447..5504    -  promoter       AmpR promoter (fragment): bla
   5531..144     -  rep_origin     f1 ori (across the origin) (sequence partly withheld): f1 bacteriophage origin of replication; arrow indicates direction of (+) strand synthesis
