[The description below was written by a language model from this plasmid's Addgene catalogue record and pLannotate feature annotations shown in this document.]
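Description:
DMX0002 is a 5.8 kb bacterial expression plasmid built on a pET29 backbone and designed as a Golden Gate destination vector for cloning and expressing synthetic protein designs in E. coli. It replicates from a ColE1/pBR322-type origin accompanied by the rop gene and the bom region, which normally keeps copy number modest, although the record lists copy number as unknown. It also carries an f1 phage origin. Selection is by ampicillin through a bla (AmpR) cassette, rather than the kanamycin marker usual for pET29. Short tetracycline-resistance fragments flanking the lacI region are non-functional pBR322 remnants.

The expression unit is a standard inducible T7 system: a T7 promoter with an adjacent lac operator, the T7 gene 10 ribosome binding site and a T7 terminator, with a plasmid-borne lacI gene supplying the repressor so that expression can be induced with IPTG in a host that provides T7 RNA polymerase. Between the RBS and the terminator sits a stuffer containing a ccdA fragment and the complete ccdB gyrase toxin gene. According to the purpose line, this stuffer has its own promoter and is flanked by nested BsaI and BsmBI type IIS sites that generate AGGA and TTCC overhangs. Replacing the cassette with an insert removes ccdB, so sensitive strains recover only recombinant clones. Downstream, the annotation finds a His-tag and a fragment matching the SET1 solubility tag, so inserts would be expected to gain a C-terminal His tag for affinity purification. The purpose line labels the vector as a "demultiplexing" vector, and the associated work concerns scaling up experimental characterization of designed proteins, but the record does not explain the demultiplexing scheme itself.
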