Addgene plasmid #247435: DMX0002
Purpose: Demultiplexing M-BsaI_AGGA_BsmBI-promoter-ccdb-BsmBI_TTCC_BsaI_W-his__AMPR
Depositing lab: David Baker. Publication: Accelerating protein design by scaling experimental characterization. Qian J, Milles LF, Wicky BIM, Ragotte RJ, Motmaen A, Borst AJ, Skotheim R, Ols S, Coventry B, Li X, Kibler RD, Goreshnik I, Exposit M, Lore K, Stewart L, Baker D. Nat Commun. 2026 Aug 20;17(1):9945. doi: 10.1038/s41467-026-76740-9. PubMed 42754580.
Backbone
  Vector backbone: pET29
  Vector type: Bacterial Expression
Growth in bacteria
  Bacterial resistance: Ampicillin, 100 μg/mL
  Growth temperature: 37°C
  Growth strain: NEB Stable
  Copy number: Unknown
Gene/Insert
  Gene/Insert name: ccdb
  Species: Synthetic
  Promoter: T7
  Cloning method: Golden Gate
Terms and licenses: Academic/Nonprofit Terms; Industry Terms: Not Available to Industry
Depositor comments: Please visit https://doi.org/10.1101/2025.08.05.668824 for bioRxiv preprint.
How to cite: DMX0002 was a gift from David Baker (Addgene plasmid # 247435 ; http://n2t.net/addgene:247435 ; RRID:Addgene_247435)
